Addgene plasmid #164748: LjUBQ:MtIDA38:T35s
Purpose: Overexpression of Peptide coding gene (Binary vector)
Depositing lab: Wolf Scheible. Depositing organization: Noble Research Institute, LLC.
Backbone
  Vector backbone: EC50505
  Backbone size w/o insert (bp): 10475
  Vector type: Plant Expression
  Selectable markers: Neomycin (select with G418) ; N/A
Growth in bacteria
  Bacterial resistance: Kanamycin, 50 μg/mL
  Growth temperature: 37°C
  Growth strain: DH5alpha
  Copy number: High Copy
Gene/Insert
  Gene/Insert name: Medtr7g096410.1 (alt names: IDA38; KEH23879.1)
  Species: Medicago truncatula
  Insert size (bp): 213
  Promoter: Lotus japonicus Ubiquitin
  Tag / fusion protein: Terminator 35S (C terminal on insert)
  Cloning method: Unknown
Terms and licenses: Academic/Nonprofit Terms; Industry Terms: Not Available to Industry
Depositor comments: Cloned by Sonali/Shulan
How to cite: LjUBQ:MtIDA38:T35s was a gift from Wolf Scheible (Addgene plasmid # 164748 ; http://n2t.net/addgene:164748 ; RRID:Addgene_164748)
