[The description below was written by a language model from this plasmid's Addgene catalogue record and pLannotate feature annotations shown in this document.]
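Description:
LjUBQ:MtIDA38:T35s is a plant binary vector built on the EC50505 backbone for overexpressing a small peptide-coding gene from Medicago truncatula. The insert is Medtr7g096410.1, also called IDA38, a 213 bp coding sequence. According to the catalogue entry it is driven by the Lotus japonicus ubiquitin promoter and followed by the 35S terminator; the terminator is listed in the tag field but is a transcription termination element, not a protein fusion. The cloning method is not recorded.

The annotated sequence shows the usual architecture of an Agrobacterium-deliverable binary plasmid. Nopaline-type right and left T-DNA border repeats flank the region that is transferred into plant cells. This region carries a plant selection cassette in which the NOS promoter drives Tn5 nptII (NeoR/KanR), ending in the NOS terminator, which allows selection of transformed tissue with kanamycin or G418. Outside the borders, the pVS1 oriV with its RepA replication and StaA stability proteins supports maintenance in Agrobacterium. A high-copy ColE1/pUC-type origin and an aphA-3 kanamycin resistance gene under the bla promoter provide propagation and selection in E. coli.

The automated annotation does not label the ubiquitin promoter, the IDA38 coding sequence or the 35S terminator. An unannotated stretch of roughly 1.5 kb between the right border and the NOS promoter is where the expression cassette would be expected, but this cannot be confirmed from the table. The sequenced record is 7,608 nt, which is shorter than the 10,475 bp stated for the backbone alone, and the record leaves this discrepancy unexplained.
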