Features (pLannotate 1.2.2; 12 found; start..end, strand, type, name):
     46..70      -  misc_feature   RB T-DNA repeat: right border repeat from nopaline C58 T-DNA
   1556..1735    +  promoter       NOS promoter: nopaline synthase promoter
   1757..2551    +  CDS            NeoR/KanR: aminoglycoside phosphotransferase from Tn5; aph(3')-II (or nptII); confers resistance to neomycin, kanamycin, and G418 (Geneticin®)
   2564..2816    +  terminator     NOS terminator: nopaline synthase terminator and poly(A) signal
   2911..2935    -  misc_feature   LB T-DNA repeat: left border repeat from nopaline C58 T-DNA
   3199..3828    +  CDS            pVS1 StaA: stability protein from the Pseudomonas plasmid pVS1 (Heeb et al., 2000)
   4257..5330    +  CDS            pVS1 RepA: replication protein from the Pseudomonas plasmid pVS1 (Heeb et al., 2000)
   5396..5590    +  rep_origin     pVS1 oriV: origin of replication for the Pseudomonas plasmid pVS1 (Heeb et al., 2000)
   5796..5856    +  rep_origin     oriV (fragment): incP origin of replication
   5873..5977    +  promoter       AmpR promoter: bla
   5978..6772    +  CDS            KanR: aminoglycoside phosphotransferase; aphA-3; confers resistance to kanamycin
   6943..7531    +  rep_origin     ori: high-copy-number ColE1/pMB1/pBR322/pUC origin of replication
>Addgene plasmid #164748 | LjUBQ:MtIDA38:T35s | addgene full sequence | sequence record 325398 | Addgene NGS Result
CCTTTTAAATATCCGATTATTCTAATAAACGCTCTTTTCTCTTAGGTTTACCCGCCAATATATCCTGTCA
AACACTGATAGTTTAAACTCCCTCGGTCACATGTGCATCCTCTAGTGGAGGGAGAGAGGATTTTGAGGAA
ATAATTAATTGAATTACTTGTATTATTGATAAAGTAATTTAGATAAGTTGTTAGTACAACTTATTGCAAC
TATGGATAGACAAAAATCACTTATTTTAAGGGGAGAAGTATATAACAACTTATTATAAAATTTCTGAGCA
GCCGGCCTCCTCCAATCAATCATAGAGAGTGGAGCCCATTCTGGAAAACCAAGGAACCCCCAACTTGCAC
TGGTGCGGTGGCCCAATTCAAAAAAAACGGGGCCCAGCAAAGTAACGCCGTTGTAACGATTTATCAATCC
AAACTCAAAAGGCGGCGAGATGCGTTTAACTCCGTGAAATTAACAAACCGCCAACAACTTGCAATTTGCA
ACTACCGTTTCCAAGAAGAACTCAACCACACAACGTATCCTATCCCAAACCACACGCAACTAGTGACGCG
TCATAAGGACACGTGTCACAATTTGACTGGTTAATAATTTCACCGCTTTTGCTATAAATTACCTCCAATC
CCCTTAGCTTCTTCACAATTCAGTTCCCAACCCTAACAATTCTTGTTCATATCGCTTCTCTCTACTTTCA
AGGTATGATCCAATTTCTCTCTTCTTTCTCTGTAATCCTTTCGTTGAGTTTTGTTTCCGATCAATCATAG
GTAGTTTTCTTGTTTCGAAGCATGAGATCTAGGAATTTTTTGTGATTTTCCAAAATTGAGATCGGTTTGA
AATTGAATTTTACAGCTTGAATCTCAGATCTTGTTTTATCAATGTTTTCGATGGCTTGCGATGTAGATCT
ATGATAATTGTGGTTCAGTTTTGTTAGGAATCGATTTCGGTTTAGCAATTGCAGATTAATTAGGGTTTCC
AATTGAATTCTTCAGATCCGTTATGGAATTATGTCAAATAATTTATTCAAATTGGAAATTATTGTTAGAT
CCACTCTTAATCTGTTTGATCCAAGCTTCAATTAGGGTTTTCACTTGTTTCAATTTCTTGTTATGGATTC
TGATTTATCTGTTGATGTTAGATCCACTCTTAATCTGTTTGATCCAAGCGTTAATTAGGGTTTTCACTTG
TTTCAATTTCGTGTGTTGGATTCTGATTTATCTGTTGTTGATGTGATTACAGAATGGCTTTCTCTCATAA
GAAGATGCTTTTCACAGTTCAACAGATTTTGTTGATCTTGTTTACCATTTTTATTGCTTCTCCTCAATCT
GGAGTTGCTTGCAGACCATTGTTAGTACATAATGATCAATGGTCGAGTGAATATGGGCTTGTTTGGCAAT
TGCTTGCAAACAGCCCTGCGCCACCGTCCGGCGGAGGAGAACCCACTCATCCCTGAGCTAAGCTTGAATT
CTTGCGGAGAGCGGAGAATTAAGGGAGTCACGTTATGACCCCCGCCGATGACGCGGGACAAGCCGTTTTA
CGTTTGGAACTGACAGAACCGCAACGTTGAAGGAGCCACTCAGCCGCGGGTTTCTGGAGTTTAATGAGCT
AAGCACATACGTCAGAAACCATTATTGCGCGTTCAAAAGTCGCCTAAGGTCACTATCAGCTAGCAAATAT
TTCTTGTCAAAAATGCTCCACTGACGTTCCATAAATTCCCCTCGGTATCCAATTAGAGTCTCATATTCAC
TCTCAAATGATTGAACAAGATGGATTGCACGCAGGTTCTCCGGCCGCTTGGGTGGAGAGGCTATTCGGCT
ATGACTGGGCACAACAGACAATCGGCTGCTCTGATGCCGCCGTGTTCCGGCTGTCAGCGCAGGGGCGCCC
GGTTCTTTTTGTCAAGACCGACCTGTCCGGTGCCCTGAATGAACTCCAAGACGAGGCAGCGCGGCTATCG
TGGCTGGCCACGACGGGCGTTCCTTGCGCAGCTGTGCTCGACGTTGTCACTGAAGCGGGAAGGGACTGGC
TGCTATTGGGCGAAGTGCCGGGGCAGGATCTCCTGTCATCTCACCTTGCTCCTGCCGAGAAAGTATCCAT
CATGGCTGATGCAATGCGGCGGCTGCATACGCTTGATCCGGCTACCTGCCCATTCGACCACCAAGCGAAA
CATCGCATCGAGCGAGGACGTACTCGGATGGAAGCCGGTCTTGTCGATCAGGATGATCTGGACGAAGAGC
ATCAGGGGCTCGCGCCAGCCGAACTGTTCGCCAGGCTCAAGGCGCGGATGCCCGACGGCGAGGATCTCGT
CGTGACCCAGGGCGATGCCTGCTTGCCGAATATCATGGTGGAAAATGGCCGCTTTTCTGGATTCATCGAC
TGTGGCCGGCTGGGTGTGGCGGACCGCTATCAGGACATAGCGTTGGCTACCCGTGATATTGCTGAAGAGC
TTGGCGGCGAATGGGCTGACCGCTTCCTCGTGCTTTACGGTATCGCCGCTCCCGATTCGCAGCGCATCGC
CTTCTATCGCCTTCTTGACGAGTTCTTCTGAGCTTGTCAAGCAGATCGTTCAAACATTTGGCAATAAAGT
TTCTTAAGATTGAATCCTGTTGCCGGTCTTGCGATGATTATCATATAATTTCTGTTGAATTACGTTAAGC
ATGTAATAATTAACATGTAATGCATGACGTTATTTATGAGATGGGTTTTTATGATTAGAGTCCCGCAATT
ATACATTTAATACGCGATAGAAAACAAAATATAGCGCGCAAACTAGGATAAATTATCGCGCGCGGTGTCA
TCTATGTTACTAGATCGACGCTGGATCCGAATTCGGCAGGGCCCACTGCATCCACCCCAGTACATTAAAA
ACGTCCGCAATGTGTTATTAAGTTGTCTAAGCGTCAATTTGTTTACACCACAATATATCCTGCCACCAGC
CAGCCAACAGCTCCCCGACCGGCAGCTCGGCACAAAATCACCACTCGATACAGGCAGCCCATCAGCCGTG
CGGCTGCATGAAATCCTGGCCGGTTTGTCTGATGCCAAGCTGGCGGCCTGGCCGGCCAGCTTGGCCGCTG
AAGAAACCGAGCGCCGCCGTCTAAAAAGGTGATGTGTATTTGAGTAAAACAGCTTGCGTCATGCGGTCGC
TGCGTATATGATGCGATGAGTAAATAAACAAATACGCAAGGGGAACGCATGAAGGTTATCGCTGTACTTA
ACCAGAAAGGCGGGTCAGGCAAGACGACCATCGCAACCCATCTAGCCCGCGCCCTGCAACTCGCCGGGGC
CGATGTTCTGTTAGTCGATTCCGATCCCCAGGGCAGTGCCCGCGATTGGGCGGCCGTGCGGGAAGATCAA
CCGCTAACCGTTGTCGGCATCGACCGCCCGACGATTGACCGCGACGTGAAGGCCATCGGCCGGCGCGACT
TCGTAGTGATCGACGGAGCGCCCCAGGCGGCGGACTTGGCTGTGTCCGCGATCAAGGCAGCCGACTTCGT
GCTGATTCCGGTGCAGCCAAGCCCTTACGACATATGGGCCACCGCCGACCTGGTGGAGCTGGTTAAGCAG
CGCATTGAGGTCACGGATGGAAGGCTACAAGCGGCCTTTGTCGTGTCGCGGGCGATCAAAGGCACGCGCA
TCGGCGGTGAGGTTGCCGAGGCGCTGGCCGGGTACGAGCTGCCCATTCTTGAGTCCCGTATCACGCAGCG
CGTGAGCTACCCAGGCACTGCCGCCGCCGGCACAACCGTTCTTGAATCAGAACCCGAGGGCGACGCTGCC
CGCGAGGTCCAGGCGCTGGCCGCTGAAATTAAATCAAAACTCATTTGAGTTAATGAGGTAAAGAGAAAAT
GAGCAAAAGCACAAACACGCTAAGTGCCGGCCGTCCGAGCGCACGCAGCAGCAAGGCTGCAACGTTGGCC
AGCCTGGCAGACACGCCAGCCATGAAGCGGGTCAACTTTCAGTTGCCGGCGGAGGATCACACCAAGCTGA
AGATGTACGCGGTACGCCAAGGCAAGACCATTACCGAGCTGCTATCTGAATACATCGCGCAGCTACCAGA
GTAAATGAGCAAATGAATAAATGAGTAGATGAATTTTAGCGGCTAAAGGAGGCGGCATGGAAAATCAAGA
ACAACCAGGCACCGACGCCGTGGAATGCCCCATGTGTGGAGGAACGGGCGGTTGGCCAGGCGTAAGCGGC
TGGGTTGTCTGCCGGCCCTGCAATGGCACTGGAACCCCCAAGCCCGAGGAATCGGCGTGAGCGGTCGCAA
ACCATCCGGCCCGGTACAAATCGGCGCGGCGCTGGGTGATGACCTGGTGGAGAAGTTGAAGGCCGCGCAG
GCCGCCCAGCGGCAACGCATCGAGGCAGAAGCACGCCCCGGTGAATCGTGGCAAGCGGCCGCTGATCGAA
TCCGCAAAGAATCCCGGCAACCGCCGGCAGCCGGTGCGTCGTCGATTAGGAAGCCGCCCAAGGGCGACGA
GCAACCAGATTTTTTCGTTCCGATGCTCTATGACGTGGGCACCCGCGATAGTCGCAGCATCATGGACGTG
GCCGTTTTCCGTCTGTCGAAGCGTGACCGACGAGCTGGCGAGGTGATCCGCTACGAGCTTCCAGACGGGC
ACGTAGAGGTTTCCGCAGGGCCGGCCGGCATGGCCAGTGTGTGGGATTACGACCTGGTACTGATGGCGGT
TTCCCATCTAACCGAATCCATGAACCGATACCGGGAAGGGAAGGGAGACAAGCCCGGCCGCGTGTTCCGT
CCACACGTTGCGGACGTACTCAAGTTCTGCCGGCGAGCCGATGGCGGAAAGCAGAAAGACGACCTGGTAG
AAACCTGCATTCGGTTAAACACCACGCACGTTGCCATGCAGCGTACGAAGAAGGCCAAGAACGGCCGCCT
GGTGACGGTATCCGAGGGTGAAGCCTTGATTAGCCGCTACAAGATCGTAAAGAGCGAAACCGGGCGGCCG
GAGTACATCGAGATCGAGCTAGCTGATTGGATGTACCGCGAGATCACAGAAGGCAAGAACCCGGACGTGC
TGACGGTTCACCCCGATTACTTTTTGATCGATCCCGGCATCGGCCGTTTTCTCTACCGCCTGGCACGCCG
CGCCGCAGGCAAGGCAGAAGCCAGATGGTTGTTCAAGACGATCTACGAACGCAGTGGCAGCGCCGGAGAG
TTCAAGAAGTTCTGTTTCACCGTGCGCAAGCTGATCGGGTCAAATGACCTGCCGGAGTACGATTTGAAGG
AGGAGGCGGGGCAGGCTGGCCCGATCCTAGTCATGCGCTACCGCAACCTGATCGAGGGCGAAGCATCCGC
CGGTTCCTAATGTACGGAGCAGATGCTAGGGCAAATTGCCCTAGCAGGGGAAAAAGGTCGAAAAAGCTTC
TTTCCTGTGGATAGCACGTACATTGGGAACCCAAAGCCGTACATTGGGAACCGGAACCCGTACATTGGGA
ACCCAAAGCCGTACATTGGGAACCGGTCACACATGTAAGTGACTGATATAAAAGAGAAAAAAGGCGATTT
TTCCGCCTAAAACTCTTTAAAACTTATTAAAACTCTTAAAACCCGCCTGGCCTGTGCATAACTGTCTGGC
CAGCGCACAGCCGAAGAGCTGCAAAAAGCGCCTACCCTTCGGTCGCTGCGCTCCCTACGCCCCGCCGCTT
CGCGTCGGCCTATCGCGGCCGCTGGCCGCTCAAAAATGGCTGGCCTACGGCCAGGCAATCTACCAGGGCG
CGGACAAGCCGCGCCGTCGCCACTCGACCGCCGGCGCCCACATCAAGGCACCGAGCTCCCATCCCCCCAG
GGGCTGCGCCCCTCGGCCGCGAACGGCCTCACCCCAAAAATGGCAGCGCTGGCCAATTCGTGCGCGGAAC
CCCTATTTGTTTATTTTTCTAAATACATTCAAATATGTATCCGCTCATGAGACAATAACCTTGATAAATG
CTTCAATAATATTGAAAAAGGAAGAGTATGGCTAAAATGAGAATATCACCGGAATTGAAAAAACTGATCG
AAAAATACCGCTGCGCAAAAGATACGGAAGGAATGTCTCCTGCTAAGGTATATAAGCTGGTGGGAGAAAA
TGAAAACCTATATTTAAAAATGACGGACAGCCGGTATAAAGGGACCACCTATGATGTGGAACGGGAAAAG
GACATGATGCTATGGCTGGAAGGAAAGCTGCCTGTTCCAAAGGTCCTGCACTTTGAACGGCATGATGGCT
GGAGCAATCTGCTCATGAGTGAGGCCGATGGCGTCCTTTGCTCGGAAGAGTATGAAGATGAACAAAGCCC
TGAAAAGATTATCGAGCTGTATGCGGAGTGCATCAGGCTCTTTCACTCCATCGACATATCGGATTGTCCC
TATACGAATAGCTTAGACAGCCGCTTAGCCGAATTGGATTACTTACTGAATAACGATCTGGCCGATGTGG
ATTGCGAAAACTGGGAAGAGGACACTCCATTTAAAGATCCGCGCGAGCTGTATGATTTTTTAAAGACGGA
AAAGCCCGAAGAGGAACTTGTCTTTTCCCACGGCGACCTGGGAGACAGCAACATCTTTGTGAAAGATGGC
AAAGTAAGTGGCTTTATTGATCTTGGGAGAAGCGGCAGGGCGGACAAGTGGTATGACATTGCCTTCTGCG
TCCGGTCGATCAGGGAGGATATCGGGGAAGAACAGTATGTCGAGCTATTTTTTGACTTACTGGGGATCAA
GCCTGATTGGGAGAAAATAAAATATTATATTTTACTGGATGAATTGTTTTAGCTGTCAGACCAAGTTTAC
TCATATATACTTTAGATTGATTTAAAACTTCATTTTTAATTTAAAAGGATCTAGGTGAAGATCCTTTTTG
ATAATCTCATGACCAAAATCCCTTAACGTGAGTTTTCGTTCCACTGAGCGTCAGACCCCGTAGAAAAGAT
CAAAGGATCTTCTTGAGATCCTTTTTTTCTGCGCGTAATCTGCTGCTTGCAAACAAAAAAACCACCGCTA
CCAGCGGTGGTTTGTTTGCCGGATCAAGAGCTACCAACTCTTTTTCCGAAGGTAACTGGCTTCAGCAGAG
CGCAGATACCAAATACTGTCCTTCTAGTGTAGCCGTAGTTAGGCCACCACTTCAAGAACTCTGTAGCACC
GCCTACATACCTCGCTCTGCTAATCCTGTTACCAGTGGCTGCTGCCAGTGGCGATAAGTCGTGTCTTACC
GGGTTGGACTCAAGACGATAGTTACCGGATAAGGCGCAGCGGTCGGGCTGAACGGGGGGTTCGTGCACAC
AGCCCAGCTTGGAGCGAACGACCTACACCGAACTGAGATACCTACAGCGTGAGCTATGAGAAAGCGCCAC
GCTTCCCGAAGGGAGAAAGGCGGACAGGTATCCGGTAAGCGGCAGGGTCGGAACAGGAGAGCGCACGAGG
GAGCTTCCAGGGGGAAACGCCTGGTATCTTTATAGTCCTGTCGGGTTTCGCCACCTCTGACTTGAGCGTC
GATTTTTGTGATGCTCGTCAGGGGGGCGGAGCCTATGGAAAAACGCCAGCAACGCGGCCTTTTTACGGTT
CCTGTGGTTGGCACATACAAATGGACGAACGGATAAACCTTTTCACGC
