>Addgene plasmid #164748 | LjUBQ:MtIDA38:T35s | depositor partial sequence | sequence record 319973 | partial
ATGGCTTTCTCTCATAAGAAGATGCTTTTCACAGTTCAACAGATTTTGTTGATCTTGTTTACCATTTTTA
TTGCTTCTCCTCAATCTGGAGTTGCTTGCAGACCATTGTTAGTACATAATGATCAATGGTCGAGTGAATA
TGGGCTTGTTTGGCAATTGCTTGCAAACAGCCCTGCGCCACCGTCCGGCGGAGGAGAACCCACTCATCCC
TGA
